>Addgene plasmid #76861 | SH3BP5L gRNA (BRDN0001146091) | addgene full sequence | sequence record 186650 | Addgene Assembled Sequence
CCCGGGTGCAAAGATGGATAAAGTTTTAAACAGAGAGGAATCTTTGCAGCTAATGGACCTTCTAGGTCTT
GAAAGGAGTGGGAATTGGCTCCGGTGCCCGTCAGTGGGCAGAGCGCACATCGCCCACAGTCCCCGAGAAG
TTGGGGGGAGGGGTCGGCAATTGATCCGGTGCCTAGAGAAGGTGGCGCGGGGTAAACTGGGAAAGTGATG
TCGTGTACTGGCTCCGCCTTTTTCCCGAGGGTGGGGGAGAACCGTATATAAGTGCAGTAGTCGCCGTGAA
CGTTCTTTTTCGCAACGGGTTTGCCGCCAGAACACAGGTAAGTGCCGTGTGTGGTTCCCGCGGGCCTGGC
CTCTTTACGGGTTATGGCCCTTGCGTGCCTTGAATTACTTCCACCTGGCTGCAGTACGTGATTCTTGATC
CCGAGCTTCGGGTTGGAAGTGGGTGGGAGAGTTCGAGGCCTTGCGCTTAAGGAGCCCCTTCGCCTCGTGC
TTGAGTTGAGGCCTGGCCTGGGCGCTGGGGCCGCCGCGTGCGAATCTGGTGGCACCTTCGCGCCTGTCTC
GCTGCTTTCGATAAGTCTCTAGCCATTTAAAATTTTTGATGACCTGCTGCGACGCTTTTTTTCTGGCAAG
ATAGTCTTGTAAATGCGGGCCAAGATCTGCACACTGGTATTTCGGTTTTTGGGGCCGCGGGCGGCGACGG
GGCCCGTGCGTCCCAGCGCACATGTTCGGCGAGGCGGGGCCTGCGAGCGCGGCCACCGAGAATCGGACGG
GGGTAGTCTCAAGCTGGCCGGCCTGCTCTGGTGCCTGGCCTCGCGCCGCCGTGTATCGCCCCGCCCTGGG
CGGCAAGGCTGGCCCGGTCGGCACCAGTTGCGTGAGCGGAAAGATGGCCGCTTCCCGGCCCTGCTGCAGG
GAGCTCAAAATGGAGGACGCGGCGCTCGGGAGAGCGGGCGGGTGAGTCACCCACACAAAGGAAAAGGGCC
TTTCCGTCCTCAGCCGTCGCTTCATGTGACTCCACGGAGTACCGGGCGCCGTCCAGGCACCTCGATTAGT
TCTCGAGCTTTTGGAGTACGTCGTCTTTAGGTTGGGGGGAGGGGTTTTATGCGATGGAGTTTCCCCACAC
TGAGTGGGTGGAGACTGAAGTTAGGCCAGCTTGGCACTTGATGTAATTCTCCTTGGAATTTGCCCTTTTT
GAGTTTGGATCTTGGTTCATTCTCAAGCCTCAGACAGTGGTTCAAAGTTTTTTTCTTCCATTTCAGGTGT
CGTGACGTACGGCCACCATGACCGAGTACAAGCCCACGGTGCGCCTCGCCACCCGCGACGACGTCCCCAG
GGCCGTACGCACCCTCGCCGCCGCGTTCGCCGACTACCCCGCCACGCGCCACACCGTCGATCCGGACCGC
CACATCGAGCGGGTCACCGAGCTGCAAGAACTCTTCCTCACGCGCGTCGGGCTCGACATCGGCAAGGTGT
GGGTCGCGGACGACGGCGCCGCCGTGGCGGTCTGGACCACGCCGGAGAGCGTCGAAGCGGGGGCGGTGTT
CGCCGAGATCGGCCCGCGCATGGCCGAGTTGAGCGGTTCCCGGCTGGCCGCGCAGCAACAGATGGAAGGC
CTCCTGGCGCCGCACCGGCCCAAGGAGCCCGCGTGGTTCCTGGCCACCGTCGGAGTCTCGCCCGACCACC
AGGGCAAGGGTCTGGGCAGCGCCGTCGTGCTCCCCGGAGTGGAGGCGGCCGAGCGCGCCGGGGTGCCCGC
CTTCCTGGAGACCTCCGCGCCCCGCAACCTCCCCTTCTACGAGCGGCTCGGCTTCACCGTCACCGCCGAC
GTCGAGGTGCCCGAAGGACCGCGCACCTGGTGCATGACCCGCAAGCCCGGTGCCTGAACGCGTTAAGTCG
ACAATCAACCTCTGGATTACAAAATTTGTGAAAGATTGACTGGTATTCTTAACTATGTTGCTCCTTTTAC
GCTATGTGGATACGCTGCTTTAATGCCTTTGTATCATGCTATTGCTTCCCGTATGGCTTTCATTTTCTCC
TCCTTGTATAAATCCTGGTTGCTGTCTCTTTATGAGGAGTTGTGGCCCGTTGTCAGGCAACGTGGCGTGG
TGTGCACTGTGTTTGCTGACGCAACCCCCACTGGTTGGGGCATTGCCACCACCTGTCAGCTCCTTTCCGG
GACTTTCGCTTTCCCCCTCCCTATTGCCACGGCGGAACTCATCGCCGCCTGCCTTGCCCGCTGCTGGACA
GGGGCTCGGCTGTTGGGCACTGACAATTCCGTGGTGTTGTCGGGGAAATCATCGTCCTTTCCTTGGCTGC
TCGCCTGTGTTGCCACCTGGATTCTGCGCGGGACGTCCTTCTGCTACGTCCCTTCGGCCCTCAATCCAGC
GGACCTTCCTTCCCGCGGCCTGCTGCCGGCTCTGCGGCCTCTTCCGCGTCTTCGCCTTCGCCCTCAGACG
AGTCGGATCTCCCTTTGGGCCGCCTCCCCGCGTCGACTTTAAGACCAATGACTTACAAGGCAGCTGTAGA
TCTTAGCCACTTTTTAAAAGAAAAGGGGGGACTGGAAGGGCTAATTCACTCCCAACGAAGACAAGATCTG
CTTTTTGCTTGTACTGGGTCTCTCTGGTTAGACCAGATCTGAGCCTGGGAGCTCTCTGGCTAACTAGGGA
ACCCACTGCTTAAGCCTCAATAAAGCTTGCCTTGAGTGCTTCAAGTAGTGTGTGCCCGTCTGTTGTGTGA
CTCTGGTAACTAGAGATCCCTCAGACCCTTTTAGTCAGTGTGGAAAATCTCTAGCAGTACGTATAGTAGT
TCATGTCATCTTATTATTCAGTATTTATAACTTGCAAAGAAATGAATATCAGAGAGTGAGAGGAACTTGT
TTATTGCAGCTTATAATGGTTACAAATAAAGCAATAGCATCACAAATTTCACAAATAAAGCATTTTTTTC
ACTGCATTCTAGTTGTGGTTTGTCCAAACTCATCAATGTATCTTATCATGTCTGGCTCTAGCTATCCCGC
CCCTAACTCCGCCCATCCCGCCCCTAACTCCGCCCAGTTCCGCCCATTCTCCGCCCCATGGCTGACTAAT
TTTTTTTATTTATGCAGAGGCCGAGGCCGCCTCGGCCTCTGAGCTATTCCAGAAGTAGTGAGGAGGCTTT
TTTGGAGGCCTAGGGACGTACCCAATTCGCCCTATAGTGAGTCGTATTACGCGCGCTCACTGGCCGTCGT
TTTACAACGTCGTGACTGGGAAAACCCTGGCGTTACCCAACTTAATCGCCTTGCAGCACATCCCCCTTTC
GCCAGCTGGCGTAATAGCGAAGAGGCCCGCACCGATCGCCCTTCCCAACAGTTGCGCAGCCTGAATGGCG
AATGGG
[124 nt withheld, positions 3367-3490]
C
[91 nt withheld, positions 3492-3582]
A
[49 nt withheld, positions 3584-3632]
CCTTTGACGTTGGAGTCCACGTTCTTT
[37 nt withheld, positions 3660-3696]
ACCCTATCTCGGTCTATTCTTTTGATTTATAAGGGATTTTGCCGATTTCGGCCTATTGGTTAAAAAATGA
GCTGATTTAACAAAAATTTAACGCGAATTTTAACAAAATATTAACGCTTACAATTTAGGTGGCACTTTTC
GGGGAAATGTGCGCGGAACCCCTATTTGTTTATTTTTCTAAATACATTCAAATATGTATCCGCTCATGAG
ACAATAACCCTGATAAATGCTTCAATAATATTGAAAAAGGAAGAGTATGAGTATTCAACATTTCCGTGTC
GCCCTTATTCCCTTTTTTGCGGCATTTTGCCTTCCTGTTTTTGCTCACCCAGAAACGCTGGTGAAAGTAA
AAGATGCTGAAGATCAGTTGGGTGCACGAGTGGGTTACATCGAACTGGATCTCAACAGCGGTAAGATCCT
TGAGAGTTTTCGCCCCGAAGAACGTTTTCCAATGATGAGCACTTTTAAAGTTCTGCTATGTGGCGCGGTA
TTATCCCGTATTGACGCCGGGCAAGAGCAACTCGGTCGCCGCATACACTATTCTCAGAATGACTTGGTTG
AGTACTCACCAGTCACAGAAAAGCATCTTACGGATGGCATGACAGTAAGAGAATTATGCAGTGCTGCCAT
AACCATGAGTGATAACACTGCGGCCAACTTACTTCTGACAACGATCGGAGGACCGAAGGAGCTAACCGCT
TTTTTGCACAACATGGGGGATCATGTAACTCGCCTTGATCGTTGGGAACCGGAGCTGAATGAAGCCATAC
CAAACGACGAGCGTGACACCACGATGCCTGTAGCAATGGCAACAACGTTGCGCAAACTATTAACTGGCGA
ACTACTTACTCTAGCTTCCCGGCAACAATTAATAGACTGGATGGAGGCGGATAAAGTTGCAGGACCACTT
CTGCGCTCGGCCCTTCCGGCTGGCTGGTTTATTGCTGATAAATCTGGAGCCGGTGAGCGTGGGTCTCGCG
GTATCATTGCAGCACTGGGGCCAGATGGTAAGCCCTCCCGTATCGTAGTTATCTACACGACGGGGAGTCA
GGCAACTATGGATGAACGAAATAGACAGATCGCTGAGATAGGTGCCTCACTGATTAAGCATTGGTAACTG
TCAGACCAAGTTTACTCATATATACTTTAGATTGATTTAAAACTTCATTTTTAATTTAAAAGGATCTAGG
TGAAGATCCTTTTTGATAATCTCATGACCAAAATCCCTTAACGTGAGTTTTCGTTCCACTGAGCGTCAGA
CCCCGTAGAAAAGATCAAAGGATCTTCTTGAGATCCTTTTTTTCTGCGCGTAATCTGCTGCTTGCAAACA
AAAAAACCACCGCTACCAGCGGTGGTTTGTTTGCCGGATCAAGAGCTACCAACTCTTTTTCCGAAGGTAA
CTGGCTTCAGCAGAGCGCAGATACCAAATACTGTTCTTCTAGTGTAGCCGTAGTTAGGCCACCACTTCAA
GAACTCTGTAGCACCGCCTACATACCTCGCTCTGCTAATCCTGTTACCAGTGGCTGCTGCCAGTGGCGAT
AAGTCGTGTCTTACCGGGTTGGACTCAAGACGATAGTTACCGGATAAGGCGCAGCGGTCGGGCTGAACGG
GGGGTTCGTGCACACAGCCCAGCTTGGAGCGAACGACCTACACCGAACTGAGATACCTACAGCGTGAGCT
ATGAGAAAGCGCCACGCTTCCCGAAGGGAGAAAGGCGGACAGGTATCCGGTAAGCGGCAGGGTCGGAACA
GGAGAGCGCACGAGGGAGCTTCCAGGGGGAAACGCCTGGTATCTTTATAGTCCTGTCGGGTTTCGCCACC
TCTGACTTGAGCGTCGATTTTTGTGATGCTCGTCAGGGGGGCGGAGCCTATGGAAAAACGCCAGCAACGC
GGCCTTTTTACGGTTCCTGGCCTTTTGCTGGCCTTTTGCTCACATGTTCTTTCCTGCGTTATCCCCTGAT
TCTGTGGATAACCGTATTACCGCCTTTGAGTGAGCTGATACCGCTCGCCGCAGCCGAACGACCGAGCGCA
GCGAGTCAGTGAGCGAGGAAGCGGAAGAGCGCCCAATACGCAAACCGCCTCTCCCCGCGCGTTGGCCGAT
TCATTAATGCAGCTGGCACGACAGGTTTCCCGACTGGAAAGCGGGCAGTGAGCGCAACGCAATTAATGTG
AGTTAGCTCACTCATTAGGCACCCCAGGCTTTACACTTTATGCTTCCGGCTCGTATGTTGTGTGGAATTG
TGAGCGGATAACAATTTCACACAGGAAACAGCTATGACCATGATTACGCCAAGCGCGCAATTAACCCTCA
CTAAAGGGAACAAAAGCTGGAGCTGCAAGCTTAATGTAGTCTTATGCAATACTCTTGTAGTCTTGCAACA
TGGTAACGATGAGTTAGCAACATGCCTTACAAGGAGAGAAAAAGCACCGTGCATGCCGATTGGTGGAAGT
AAGGTGGTACGATCGTGCCTTATTAGGAAGGCAACAGACGGGTCTGACATGGATTGGACGAACCACTGAA
TTGCCGCATTGCAGAGATATTGTATTTAAGTGCCTAGCTCGATACATAAACGGGTCTCTCTGGTTAGACC
AGATCTGAGCCTGGGAGCTCTCTGGCTAACTAGGGAACCCACTGCTTAAGCCTCAATAAAGCTTGCCTTG
AGTGCTTCAAGTAGTGTGTGCCCGTCTGTTGTGTGACTCTGGTAACTAGAGATCCCTCAGACCCTTTTAG
TCAGTGTGGAAAATCTCTAGCAGTGGCGCCCGAACAGGGACTTGAAAGCGAAAGGGAAACCAGAGGAGCT
CTCTCGACGCAGGACTCGGCTTGCTGAAGCGCGCACGGCAAGAGGCGAGGGGCGGCGACTGGTGAGTACG
CCAAAAATTTTGACTAGCGGAGGCTAGAAGGAGAGAGATGGGTGCGAGAGCGTCAGTATTAAGCGGGGGA
GAATTAGATCGCGATGGGAAAAAATTCGGTTAAGGCCAGGGGGAAAGAAAAAATATAAATTAAAACATAT
AGTATGGGCAAGCAGGGAGCTAGAACGATTCGCAGTTAATCCTGGCCTGTTAGAAACATCAGAAGGCTGT
AGACAAATACTGGGACAGCTACAACCATCCCTTCAGACAGGATCAGAAGAACTTAGATCATTATATAATA
CAGTAGCAACCCTCTATTGTGTGCATCAAAGGATAGAGATAAAAGACACCAAGGAAGCTTTAGACAAGAT
AGAGGAAGAGCAAAACAAAAGTAAGACCACCGCACAGCAAGCGGCCGCTGATCTTCAGACCTGGAGGAGG
AGATATGAGGGACAATTGGAGAAGTGAATTATATAAATATAAAGTAGTAAAAATTGAACCATTAGGAGTA
GCACCCACCAAGGCAAAGAGAAGAGTGGTGCAGAGAGAAAAAAGAGCAGTGGGAATAGGAGCTTTGTTCC
TTGGGTTCTTGGGAGCAGCAGGAAGCACTATGGGCGCAGCGTCAATGACGCTGACGGTACAGGCCAGACA
ATTATTGTCTGGTATAGTGCAGCAGCAGAACAATTTGCTGAGGGCTATTGAGGCGCAACAGCATCTGTTG
CAACTCACAGTCTGGGGCATCAAGCAGCTCCAGGCAAGAATCCTGGCTGTGGAAAGATACCTAAAGGATC
AACAGCTCCTGGGGATTTGGGGTTGCTCTGGAAAACTCATTTGCACCACTGCTGTGCCTTGGAATGCTAG
TTGGAGTAATAAATCTCTGGAACAGATTTGGAATCACACGACCTGGATGGAGTGGGACAGAGAAATTAAC
AATTACACAAGCTTAATACACTCCTTAATTGAAGAATCGCAAAACCAGCAAGAAAAGAATGAACAAGAAT
TATTGGAATTAGATAAATGGGCAAGTTTGTGGAATTGGTTTAACATAACAAATTGGCTGTGGTATATAAA
ATTATTCATAATGATAGTAGGAGGCTTGGTAGGTTTAAGAATAGTTTTTGCTGTACTTTCTATAGTGAAT
AGAGTTAGGCAGGGATATTCACCATTATCGTTTCAGACCCACCTCCCAACCCCGAGGGGACCCAGAGAGG
GCCTATTTCCCATGATTCCTTCATATTTGCATATACGATACAAGGCTGTTAGAGAGATAATTAGAATTAA
TTTGACTGTAAACACAAAGATATTAGTACAAAATACGTGACGTAGAAAGTAATAATTTCTTGGGTAGTTT
GCAGTTTTAAAATTATGTTTTAAAATGGACTATCATATGCTTACCGTAACTTGAAAGTATTTCGATTTCT
TGGCTTTATATATCTTGTGGAAAGGACGAAACACCGGTAGGGGCGGCTCTTGCCGAGTTTTAGAGCTAGA
AATAGCAAGTTAAAATAAGGCTAGTCCGTTATCAACTTGAAAAAGTGGCACCGAGTCGGTGCTTTTTTAA
GCTTGGCGTAACTAGATCTTGAGACAAATGGCAGTATTCATCCACAATTTTAAAAGAAAAGGGGGGATTG
GGGGGTACAGTGCAGGGGAAAGAATAGTAGACATAATAGCAACAGACATACAAACTAAAGAATTACAAAA
ACAAATTACAAAAATTCAAAATTTTCGGGTTTATTACAGGGACAGCAGAGATCCACTTTGGCGCCGGCTC
GAGGGGG
Features (pLannotate 1.2.2; 29 found; start..end, strand, type, name):
     14..80      +  CDS            small t antigen (fragment): SV40 (simian virus 40) small t antigen
    106..317     +  promoter       EF-1α core promoter: core promoter for human elongation factor EF-1α
    318..1256    +  intron         EF-1α intron A: intron upstream of the start codon of human EF-1α
   1278..1877    +  CDS            PuroR (fragment): puromycin N-acetyltransferase; pac from Streptomyces; confers resistance to puromycin
   1893..2481    +  misc_feature   WPRE: woodchuck hepatitis virus posttranscriptional regulatory element
   2532..2551    +  misc_feature   cPPT/CTS (fragment): central polypurine tract and central termination sequence of HIV-1
   2553..2786    +  LTR            3' LTR (ΔU3): self-inactivating 3' long terminal repeat (LTR) from HIV-1
   2864..2985    +  polyA_signal   SV40 poly(A) signal: SV40 polyadenylation signal
   3025..3160    +  rep_origin     SV40 ori: SV40 origin of replication
   3181..3199    -  promoter       T7 promoter: promoter for bacteriophage T7 RNA polymerase
   3207..3362    +  CDS            lacZα (fragment): LacZα fragment of β-galactosidase; lacZ fragment
   3367..3795    +  rep_origin     f1 ori (sequence partly withheld): f1 bacteriophage origin of replication; arrow indicates direction of (+) strand synthesis
   3848..3952    +  promoter       AmpR promoter: bla
   3953..4813    +  CDS            AmpR: β-lactamase; bla; confers resistance to ampicillin, carbenicillin, and related antibiotics
   4984..5572    +  rep_origin     ori: high-copy-number ColE1/pMB1/pBR322/pUC origin of replication
   5755..5847    +  CDS            lacI (fragment): lac repressor; lacI; The lac repressor binds to the lac operator to inhibit transcription in E. coli. This inhibition can be relieved by adding lactose or isopropyl-β-D-thiogalactopyranoside (IPTG).
   5860..5881    +  protein_bind   CAP binding site: CAP binding activates transcription in the presence of cAMP. E. coli catabolite activator protein
   5896..5926    +  promoter       lac promoter: promoter for the E. coli lac operon
   5934..5950    +  protein_bind   lac operator: The lac repressor binds to the lac operator to inhibit transcription in E. coli. This inhibition can be relieved by adding lactose or isopropyl-β-D-thiogalactopyranoside (IPTG). lac repressor encoded by lacI
   5995..6013    +  promoter       T3 promoter: promoter for bacteriophage T3 RNA polymerase
   6041..6267    +  promoter       RSV promoter: Rous sarcoma virus enhancer/promoter
   6268..6448    +  LTR            5' LTR (truncated): truncated 5' long terminal repeat (LTR) from HIV-1
   6495..6620    +  misc_feature   HIV-1 Ψ: packaging signal of human immunodeficiency virus type 1
   6604..6967    +  CDS            HIV-1 gag (fragment): gag protein from human immunodeficiency virus 1; gag
   7113..7346    +  misc_feature   RRE: The Rev response element (RRE) of HIV-1 allows for Rev-dependent mRNA export from the nucleus to the cytoplasm.
   7723..7749    +  CDS            Rev (fragment): human immunodeficiency virus 1 (HIV-1) Rev protein; rev; enhances nuclear export of unspliced and incompletely spliced viral mRNAs
   7753..7993    +  promoter       U6 promoter: RNA polymerase III promoter for human U6 snRNA
   8023..8098    +  misc_RNA       gRNA scaffold: guide RNA scaffold for the Streptococcus pyogenes CRISPR/Cas9 system
   8154..8271    +  misc_feature   cPPT/CTS: central polypurine tract and central termination sequence of HIV-1
