[The description below was written by a language model from this plasmid's Addgene catalogue record and pLannotate feature annotations shown in this document.]
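Description:
SH3BP5L gRNA (BRDN0001146091) is a third-generation lentiviral CRISPR guide plasmid built on the lentiGuide-Puro backbone and designed to target human SH3BP5L (reference transcript NM_030645.1). It is propagated in E. coli as a high-copy plasmid through a ColE1/pUC-type origin with ampicillin selection from the β-lactamase gene. The bacterial portion also carries an f1 origin, remnants of the lac region, and T7 and T3 promoters. An SV40 origin and SV40 polyadenylation signal lie just downstream of the 3' LTR.

The transfer cassette begins with an RSV promoter fused to a truncated HIV-1 5' LTR, which makes genomic RNA production Tat-independent. This is followed by the Ψ packaging signal with a partial gag sequence and the Rev response element, and the cassette ends in a self-inactivating ΔU3 3' LTR. Within it, the human U6 RNA polymerase III promoter drives the 20-nucleotide SH3BP5L spacer joined to the Streptococcus pyogenes Cas9 guide RNA scaffold. A cPPT/CTS element follows, which aids nuclear import of the viral genome. Next, the EF-1α core promoter with its intron A expresses puromycin N-acetyltransferase, allowing selection of transduced mammalian cells, and a WPRE enhances transcript expression.

The plasmid does not encode Cas9, so it must be paired with a separate Cas9 vector such as lentiCas9-Blast or used in cells that already express Cas9. Virus production also requires packaging and envelope functions supplied in trans. The depositor comments link it to a human kinome gRNA library, and the associated publication concerns sgRNA design rules optimized for on-target activity and reduced off-target effects. Its typical use is knockout of SH3BP5L in human cells.
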