Addgene plasmid #76861: SH3BP5L gRNA (BRDN0001146091)
Purpose: 3rd generation lentiviral gRNA plasmid targeting human SH3BP5L
Depositing lab: John Doench & David Root. Depositing organization: Broad Institute. Publication: Optimized sgRNA design to maximize activity and minimize off-target effects of CRISPR-Cas9. Doench JG, Fusi N, Sullender M, Hegde M, Vaimberg EW, Donovan KF, Smith I, Tothova Z, Wilen C, Orchard R, Virgin HW, Listgarten J, Root DE. Nat Biotechnol. 2016 Jan 18. doi: 10.1038/nbt.3437. PubMed 26780180.
Backbone
  Vector backbone: lentiGuide-Puro
  Backbone manufacturer: Zhang Lab (Addgene plasmid # 52963)
  Vector type: Mammalian Expression, Lentiviral, CRISPR
  Selectable markers: Puromycin
Growth in bacteria
  Bacterial resistance: Ampicillin, 100 μg/mL
  Growth temperature: 37°C
  Growth strain: DH5alpha
  Copy number: High Copy
Gene/Insert
  Gene/Insert name: SH3BP5L (alt names: SH3BP5L; NM_030645.1)
  gRNA/shRNA sequence: GTAGGGGCGGCTCTTGCCGA
  Species: H. sapiens (human)
  Entrez Gene: SH3BP5L (a.k.a. FLJ33845, KIAA1720)
  Promoter: hU6
  Cloning method: Unknown
  Sequencing primers: 5′ U6-F; 3′ pS2-R
Terms and licenses: Academic/Nonprofit Terms; Industry Terms: Not Available to Industry
Depositor comments: The gRNA was designed to target the following Genbank reference sequence(s): NM_030645.1. Note that this plasmid does NOT contain Cas9. It should be used in conjunction with lentiCas9-Blast (Addgene #52962) or otherwise with cell lines already expressing Cas9. Browse the full kinome gRNA library at http://www.addgene.org/pooled-library/broadgpp-human-kinome/ or visit http://www.broadinstitute.org/rnai/public/ for detailed protocols and information.
How to cite: SH3BP5L gRNA (BRDN0001146091) was a gift from John Doench & David Root (Addgene plasmid # 76861 ; http://n2t.net/addgene:76861 ; RRID:Addgene_76861)
