>Addgene plasmid #76861 | SH3BP5L gRNA (BRDN0001146091) | depositor partial sequence | sequence record 144321 | Target Sequence
GTAGGGGCGGCTCTTGCCGA
