>Addgene plasmid #76861 | SH3BP5L gRNA (BRDN0001146091) | addgene partial sequence | sequence record 186649 | hU6-F
CTAGAAAGTAATAATTTCTTGGGTAGTTTGCAGTTTTAAAATTATGTTTTAAAATGGACTATCATATGCT
TACCGTAACTTGAAAGTATTTCGATTTCTTGGCTTTATATATCTTGTGGAAAGGACGAAACACCGGTAGG
GGCGGCTCTTGCCGAGTTTTAGAGCTAGAAATAGCAAGTTAAAATAAGGCTAGTCCGTTATCAACTTGAA
AAAGTGGCACCGAGTCGGTGCTTTTTTAAGCTTGGCGTAACTAGATCTTGAGACAAATGGCAGTATTCAT
CCACAATTTTAAAAGAAAAGGGGGGATTGGGGGGTACAGTGCAGGGGAAAGAATAGTAGACATAATAGCA
ACAGACATACAAACTAAAGAATTACAAAAACAAATTACAAAAATTCAAAATTTTCGGGTTTATTACAGGG
ACAGCAGAGATCCACTTTGGCGCCGGCTCGAGGGGGCCCGGGTGCAAAGATGGATAAAGTTTTAAACAGA
GAGGAATCTTTGCAGCTAATGGACCTTCTAGGTCTTGAAAGGAGTGGGAATTGGCTCCGGTGCCCGTCAG
TGGGCAGAGC
